Addgene plasmid #145132: EGFP-CCHD (p130Cas)
Purpose: Expresses CCH domain from p130Cas with an EGFP tag
Depositing lab: Johanna Ivaska. Publication: Filopodome Mapping Identifies p130Cas as a Mechanosensitive Regulator of Filopodia Stability. Jacquemet G, Stubb A, Saup R, Miihkinen M, Kremneva E, Hamidi H, Ivaska J. Curr Biol. 2019 Jan 21;29(2):202-216.e7. doi: 10.1016/j.cub.2018.11.053. Epub 2019 Jan 10. PubMed 30639111.
Backbone
  Vector backbone: EGFP
  Total vector size (bp): 5172
  Vector type: Mammalian Expression
Growth in bacteria
  Bacterial resistance: Kanamycin, 50 μg/mL
  Growth temperature: 37°C
  Growth strain: DH5alpha
  Copy number: High Copy
Gene/Insert
  Gene/Insert name: p130Cas CCH domain
  Species: H. sapiens (human)
  Insert size (bp): 483
  Entrez Gene: BCAR1 (a.k.a. CAS, CAS1, CASS1, CRKAS, P130Cas)
  Promoter: CMV
  Tag / fusion protein: EGFP (N terminal on backbone)
  Cloning method: Restriction Enzyme; 5′ cloning site XhoI (unknown if destroyed); 3′ cloning site BamHI (unknown if destroyed)
  Sequencing primers: 5′ CATGGTCCTGCTGGAGTTCGTG; 3′ GGCTGATTATGATCAGTTATCTAGATC
Terms and licenses: Academic/Nonprofit Terms; Industry Terms: Not Available to Industry
How to cite: EGFP-CCHD (p130Cas) was a gift from Johanna Ivaska (Addgene plasmid # 145132 ; http://n2t.net/addgene:145132 ; RRID:Addgene_145132)
