[The description below was written by a language model from this plasmid's Addgene catalogue record and pLannotate feature annotations shown in this document.]
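Description:
EGFP-CCHD (p130Cas) is a 5,172 bp mammalian expression plasmid built on an EGFP fusion backbone with an N-terminal tag. It is propagated in E. coli from a high-copy ColE1/pUC-type origin and also carries an f1 phage origin. Selection relies on a single Tn5 NeoR/KanR (aminoglycoside phosphotransferase) gene placed behind tandem promoters. A bacterial bla-type promoter gives kanamycin resistance in bacteria, while the SV40 enhancer/early promoter, together with an HSV TK polyadenylation signal, allows G418 selection of transfected mammalian cells. The short ble, bGH poly(A) and SV40 large T antigen matches in the annotation are fragments and most likely backbone remnants rather than functional elements.

The expression cassette uses the human CMV immediate-early enhancer and promoter to drive an EGFP coding sequence. A short remnant of the multiple cloning site follows, and then a roughly 480 bp fragment of BCAR1 (p130Cas) encoding its CCH domain, cloned between XhoI and BamHI. The transcript ends at the SV40 poly(A) signal. The product is therefore the isolated CCH domain with EGFP at its N-terminus. The catalogue entry lists the insert as human, whereas the automated annotation matched it best to mouse Bcar1. The record does not resolve this, and the match may simply reflect strong conservation between the orthologues.

p130Cas is a docking protein in tyrosine kinase signalling linked to cell adhesion and migration. The construct is intended for transient or stable expression of the fluorescent CCH domain in mammalian cells. It was deposited with a study that identified p130Cas as a mechanosensitive regulator of filopodia stability, so a likely use is imaging where this domain localises.
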