Features (pLannotate 1.2.2; 15 found; start..end, strand, type, name):
     61..364     +  enhancer       CMV enhancer: human cytomegalovirus immediate early enhancer
    365..568     +  promoter       CMV promoter: human cytomegalovirus (CMV) immediate early promoter
    613..1329    +  CDS            EGFP: EGFP is a basic (constitutively fluorescent) green fluorescent protein published in 1996, derived from Aequorea victoria. It is reported to be a rapidly-maturing weak dimer with moderate acid sensitivity.
   1330..1348    +  misc_feature   MCS (fragment): multiple cloning site
   1351..1827    +  CDS            Bcar1 (fragment): BCAR1_MOUSE - Also known as Cas, Crkas. Experimental evidence at protein level: Swiss-Prot protein existence level 1. Docking protein which plays a central coordinating role for tyrosine kinase-based signaling related to cell adhesion (By similarity). Implicated in induction of cell migration and cell branching (PubMed:25499443). Involved in the BCAR3-mediated inhibition of TGFB signaling (PubMed:25499443). From Mus musculus (Mouse).
   1853..1937    +  CDS            large T antigen (fragment): large T antigen from SV40 (simian virus 40)
   1960..2081    +  polyA_signal   SV40 poly(A) signal: SV40 polyadenylation signal
   2115..2543    -  rep_origin     f1 ori (sequence partly withheld): f1 bacteriophage origin of replication; arrow indicates direction of (+) strand synthesis
   2570..2674    +  promoter       AmpR promoter: bla
   2676..3033    +  promoter       SV40 promoter: SV40 enhancer and early promoter
   3068..3862    +  CDS            NeoR/KanR: aminoglycoside phosphotransferase from Tn5; aph(3')-II (or nptII); confers resistance to neomycin, kanamycin, and G418 (Geneticin®)
   3883..4035    +  CDS            ble (fragment): BLE_KLEPN - Experimental evidence at protein level: Swiss-Prot protein existence level 1. Binding protein with a strong affinity to the bleomycin family of antibiotics. Binds to CL990; an antimitotic-antibiotic compound. From Klebsiella pneumoniae.
   4094..4141    +  polyA_signal   HSV TK poly(A) signal: herpes simplex virus thymidine kinase polyadenylation signal (Cole and Stacy, 1985)
   4232..4248    -  polyA_signal   bGH poly(A) signal (fragment): bovine growth hormone polyadenylation signal
   4470..5058    +  rep_origin     ori: high-copy-number ColE1/pMB1/pBR322/pUC origin of replication
>Addgene plasmid #145132 | EGFP-CCHD (p130Cas) | addgene full sequence | sequence record 307052 | Addgene NGS Result
TAGTTATTAATAGTAATCAATTACGGGGTCATTAGTTCATAGCCCATATATGGAGTTCCGCGTTACATAA
CTTACGGTAAATGGCCCGCCTGGCTGACCGCCCAACGACCCCCGCCCATTGACGTCAATAATGACGTATG
TTCCCATAGTAACGCCAATAGGGACTTTCCATTGACGTCAATGGGTGGAGTATTTACGGTAAACTGCCCA
CTTGGCAGTACATCAAGTGTATCATATGCCAAGTACGCCCCCTATTGACGTCAATGACGGTAAATGGCCC
GCCTGGCATTATGCCCAGTACATGACCTTATGGGACTTTCCTACTTGGCAGTACATCTACGTATTAGTCA
TCGCTATTACCATGGTGATGCGGTTTTGGCAGTACATCAATGGGCGTGGATAGCGGTTTGACTCACGGGG
ATTTCCAAGTCTCCACCCCATTGACGTCAATGGGAGTTTGTTTTGGCACCAAAATCAACGGGACTTTCCA
AAATGTCGTAACAACTCCGCCCCATTGACGCAAATGGGCGGTAGGCGTGTACGGTGGGAGGTCTATATAA
GCAGAGCTGGTTTAGTGAACCGTCAGATCCGCTAGCGCTACCGGTCGCCACCATGGTGAGCAAGGGCGAG
GAGCTGTTCACCGGGGTGGTGCCCATCCTGGTCGAGCTGGACGGCGACGTAAACGGCCACAAGTTCAGCG
TGTCCGGCGAGGGCGAGGGCGATGCCACCTACGGCAAGCTGACCCTGAAGTTCATCTGCACCACCGGCAA
GCTGCCCGTGCCCTGGCCCACCCTCGTGACCACCCTGACCTACGGCGTGCAGTGCTTCAGCCGCTACCCC
GACCACATGAAGCAGCACGACTTCTTCAAGTCCGCCATGCCCGAAGGCTACGTCCAGGAGCGCACCATCT
TCTTCAAGGACGACGGCAACTACAAGACCCGCGCCGAGGTGAAGTTCGAGGGCGACACCCTGGTGAACCG
CATCGAGCTGAAGGGCATCGACTTCAAGGAGGACGGCAACATCCTGGGGCACAAGCTGGAGTACAACTAC
AACAGCCACAACGTCTATATCATGGCCGACAAGCAGAAGAACGGCATCAAGGTGAACTTCAAGATCCGCC
ACAACATCGAGGACGGCAGCGTGCAGCTCGCCGACCACTACCAGCAGAACACCCCCATCGGCGACGGCCC
CGTGCTGCTGCCCGACAACCACTACCTGAGCACCCAGTCCGCCCTGAGCAAAGACCCCAACGAGAAGCGC
GATCACATGGTCCTGCTGGAGTTCGTGACCGCCGCCGGGATCACTCTCGGCATGGACGAGCTGTACAAGT
CCGGACTCAGATCTCGAGGTTCTCGTCCAATAGACCACGACCTGGCCAACTGGACACCAGCCCAGCCCCT
GGTGCCGGGCCGGACAGGGGGCCTGGGGCCTTCAGACCGACAGCTGCTGCTCTTCTACTTGGAGCAGTGC
GAGGCCAACCTGACCACACTGACAGATGCAGTGGACGCCTTCTTCACTGCGGTGGCCACCAACCAACCAC
CCAAGATCTTTGTGGCACACAGCAAGTTTGTCATTCTCAGTGCCCACAAGCTTGTGTTCATTGGGGACAC
ACTGTCACGGCAGGCAAAGGCAGCTGATGTCCGAAGCCAAGTGACCCACTACAGCAATCTGCTGTGTGAC
CTCCTGCGTGGCATTGTGGCCACCACCAAGGCTGCTGCCCTGCAGTACCCATCCCCTTCCGCTGCCCAGG
ACATGGTGGACAGGGTCAAGGAGCTAGGCCACAGCACTCAGCAGTTCCGCCGCGTCCTGGGCCAGCTAGC
TGCTGCCTGAGGATCCACCGGATCTAGATAACTGATCATAATCAGCCATACCACATTTGTAGAGGTTTTA
CTTGCTTTAAAAAACCTCCCACACCTCCCCCTGAACCTGAAACATAAAATGAATGCAATTGTTGTTGTTA
ACTTGTTTATTGCAGCTTATAATGGTTACAAATAAAGCAATAGCATCACAAATTTCACAAATAAAGCATT
TTTTTCACTGCATTCTAGTTGTGGTTTGTCCAAACTCATCAATGTATCTTAACGCGTAAATTGTAAGCGT
TAATATTTTGTTAAAATTCGCGTTAAATTTTTGTTAAATCAGCTCATTTTTTAACCAATAGGCCGAAATC
GGCAAAATCCCTTATAAATCAAAAGAATAGACCGAGATAGGGT
[37 nt withheld, positions 2214-2250]
AAAGAACGTGGACTCCAACGTCAAAGG
[49 nt withheld, positions 2278-2326]
T
[91 nt withheld, positions 2328-2418]
G
[124 nt withheld, positions 2420-2543]
CAGGTGGCACTTTTCGGGGAAATGTGCGCGGAACCCCTATTTGTTTATTTTTCTAAATACATTCAAATAT
GTATCCGCTCATGAGACAATAACCCTGATAAATGCTTCAATAATATTGAAAAAGGAAGAGTCCTGAGGCG
GAAAGAACCAGCTGTGGAATGTGTGTCAGTTAGGGTGTGGAAAGTCCCCAGGCTCCCCAGCAGGCAGAAG
TATGCAAAGCATGCATCTCAATTAGTCAGCAACCAGGTGTGGAAAGTCCCCAGGCTCCCCAGCAGGCAGA
AGTATGCAAAGCATGCATCTCAATTAGTCAGCAACCATAGTCCCGCCCCTAACTCCGCCCATCCCGCCCC
TAACTCCGCCCAGTTCCGCCCATTCTCCGCCCCATGGCTGACTAATTTTTTTTATTTATGCAGAGGCCGA
GGCCGCCTCGGCCTCTGAGCTATTCCAGAAGTAGTGAGGAGGCTTTTTTGGAGGCCTAGGCTTTTGCAAA
GATCGATCAAGAGACAGGATGAGGATCGTTTCGCATGATTGAACAAGATGGATTGCACGCAGGTTCTCCG
GCCGCTTGGGTGGAGAGGCTATTCGGCTATGACTGGGCACAACAGACAATCGGCTGCTCTGATGCCGCCG
TGTTCCGGCTGTCAGCGCAGGGGCGCCCGGTTCTTTTTGTCAAGACCGACCTGTCCGGTGCCCTGAATGA
ACTGCAAGACGAGGCAGCGCGGCTATCGTGGCTGGCCACGACGGGCGTTCCTTGCGCAGCTGTGCTCGAC
GTTGTCACTGAAGCGGGAAGGGACTGGCTGCTATTGGGCGAAGTGCCGGGGCAGGATCTCCTGTCATCTC
ACCTTGCTCCTGCCGAGAAAGTATCCATCATGGCTGATGCAATGCGGCGGCTGCATACGCTTGATCCGGC
TACCTGCCCATTCGACCACCAAGCGAAACATCGCATCGAGCGAGCACGTACTCGGATGGAAGCCGGTCTT
GTCGATCAGGATGATCTGGACGAAGAGCATCAGGGGCTCGCGCCAGCCGAACTGTTCGCCAGGCTCAAGG
CGAGCATGCCCGACGGCGAGGATCTCGTCGTGACCCATGGCGATGCCTGCTTGCCGAATATCATGGTGGA
AAATGGCCGCTTTTCTGGATTCATCGACTGTGGCCGGCTGGGTGTGGCGGACCGCTATCAGGACATAGCG
TTGGCTACCCGTGATATTGCTGAAGAGCTTGGCGGCGAATGGGCTGACCGCTTCCTCGTGCTTTACGGTA
TCGCCGCTCCCGATTCGCAGCGCATCGCCTTCTATCGCCTTCTTGACGAGTTCTTCTGAGCGGGACTCTG
GGGTTCGAAATGACCGACCAAGCGACGCCCAACCTGCCATCACGAGATTTCGATTCCACCGCCGCCTTCT
ATGAAAGGTTGGGCTTCGGAATCGTTTTCCGGGACGCCGGCTGGATGATCCTCCAGCGCGGGGATCTCAT
GCTGGAGTTCTTCGCCCACCCTAGGGGGAGGCTAACTGAAACACGGAAGGAGACAATACCGGAAGGAACC
CGCGCTATGACGGCAATAAAAAGACAGAATAAAACGCACGGTGTTGGGTCGTTTGTTCATAAACGCGGGG
TTCGGTCCCAGGGCTGGCACTCTGTCGATACCCCACCGAGACCCCATTGGGGCCAATACGCCCGCGTTTC
TTCCTTTTCCCCACCCCACCCCCCAAGTTCGGGTGAAGGCCCAGGGCTCGCAGCCAACGTCGGGGCGGCA
GGCCCTGCCATAGCCTCAGGTTACTCATATATACTTTAGATTGATTTAAAACTTCATTTTTAATTTAAAA
GGATCTAGGTGAAGATCCTTTTTGATAATCTCATGACCAAAATCCCTTAACGTGAGTTTTCGTTCCACTG
AGCGTCAGACCCCGTAGAAAAGATCAAAGGATCTTCTTGAGATCCTTTTTTTCTGCGCGTAATCTGCTGC
TTGCAAACAAAAAAACCACCGCTACCAGCGGTGGTTTGTTTGCCGGATCAAGAGCTACCAACTCTTTTTC
CGAAGGTAACTGGCTTCAGCAGAGCGCAGATACCAAATACTGTTCTTCTAGTGTAGCCGTAGTTAGGCCA
CCACTTCAAGAACTCTGTAGCACCGCCTACATACCTCGCTCTGCTAATCCTGTTACCAGTGGCTGCTGCC
AGTGGCGATAAGTCGTGTCTTACCGGGTTGGACTCAAGACGATAGTTACCGGATAAGGCGCAGCGGTCGG
GCTGAACGGGGGGTTCGTGCACACAGCCCAGCTTGGAGCGAACGACCTACACCGAACTGAGATACCTACA
GCGTGAGCTATGAGAAAGCGCCACGCTTCCCGAAGGGAGAAAGGCGGACAGGTATCCGGTAAGCGGCAGG
GTCGGAACAGGAGAGCGCACGAGGGAGCTTCCAGGGGGAAACGCCTGGTATCTTTATAGTCCTGTCGGGT
TTCGCCACCTCTGACTTGAGCGTCGATTTTTGTGATGCTCGTCAGGGGGGCGGAGCCTATGGAAAAACGC
CAGCAACGCGGCCTTTTTACGGTTCCTGGCCTTTTGCTGGCCTTTTGCTCACATGTTCTTTCCTGCGTTA
TCCCCTGATTCTGTGGATAACCGTATTACCGCCATGCAT
